>Addgene plasmid #55417 | mCerulean3-EB3-C-20 | depositor partial sequence | sequence record 85823 | insert sequence
CGTCAGATCCGCTAGCGCTACCGGTCGCCACCATGGTGAGCAAGGGCGAGGAGCTGTTCACCGGGGTGGT
GCCCATCCTGGTCGAGCTGGACGGCGACGTAAACGGCCACAAGTTCAGCGTGTCCGGCGAGGGCGAGGGC
GATGCCACCTACGGCAAGCTGACCCTGAAGTTCATCTGCACCACCGGCAAGCTGCCCGTGCCCTGGCCCA
CCCTCGTGACCACCCTGAGCTGGGGCGTGCAGTGCTTCGCCCGCTACCCCGACCACATGAAGCAGCACGA
CTTCTTCAAGTCCGCCATGCCCGAAGGCTACGTCCAGGAGCGCACCATCTTCTTCAAGGACGACGGCAAC
TACAAGACCCGCGCCGAGGTGAAGTTCGAGGGCGACACCCTGGTGAACCGCATCGAGCTGAAGGGCATCG
ACTTCAAGGAGGACGGCAACATCCTGGGGCACAAGCTGGAGTACAACGCCATCCACGGCAACGTCTATAT
CACCGCCGACAAGCAGAAGAACGGCATCAAGGCCAACTTCGGCCTCAACTGCAACATCGAGGACGGCAGC
GTGCAGCTCGCCGACCACTACCAGCAGAACACCCCCATCGGCGACGGCCCCGTGCTGCTGCCCGACAACC
ACTACCTGAGCACCCAGTCCAAGCTGAGCAAAGACCCCAACGAGAAGCGCGATCACATGGTCCTGCTGGA
GTTCGTGACCGCCGCCGGGATCACTCTCGGCATGGACGAGCTGTACAAGTCCGGACTCAGATCTGGCAGC
GGTGGAGGCAGCGCATCCGGCGGAAGCGGAAGCGGGGGAGCCGTCAATGTGTACTCCACATCTGTGACCA
GTGAAAATCTGAGTCGCCATGATATGCTTGCATGGGTCAACGACTCCCTGCACCTCAACTATACCAAGAT
AGAACAGCTTTGTTCAGGGGCAGCCTACTGCCAGTTCATGGACATGCTCTTCCCCGGCTGTGTGCACTTG
AGGAAAGTGAAGTTCCAGGCCAAACTAGAGCATGAATACATCCACAACTTCAAGGTGCTGCAAGCAGCTT
TCAAGAAGATGGGTGTTGACAAAATCATTCCTGTAGAGAAATTAGTGAAAGGAAAATTCCAAGATAATTT
TGAGTTTATTCAGTGGTTTAAGAAATTCTTTGACGCAAACTATGATGGAAAGGATTACAACCCTCTGCTG
GCGCGGCAGGGCCAGGACGTAGCGCCACCTCCTAACCCAGGTGATCAGATATTCAACAAATCCAAGAAAC
TCATTGGCACAGCAGTTCCACAGAGGACGTCCCCCACAGGCCCAAAAAACATGCAGACCTCTGGCCGGCT
GAGCAATGTGGCCCCCCCCTGCATTCTCCGGAAGAATCCTCCATCAGCCCGAAATGGCGGCCATGAGACT
GATGCCCAAATTCTTGAACTCAACCAACAGCTGGTGGACTTGAAGCTGACAGTGGATGGGCTGGAGAAGG
AACGTGACTTCTACTTCAGCAAACTTCGTGACATCGAGCTCATCTGCCAGGAGCATGAAAGTGAAAACAG
CCCTGTTATCTCAGGCATCATTGGCATCCTCTATGCCACAGAGGAAGGATTCGCACCCCCTGAGGACGAT
GAGATTGAAGAGCATCAACAAGAAGACCAGGACGAGTACTAAGGATCCACCGGATCTAGATAACTGATCA
TAATCAGCCATACCACATTT
