>Addgene plasmid #55417 | mCerulean3-EB3-C-20 | addgene partial sequence | sequence record 128610 | mCerulean-F 5'-ctacctgagcacccagtccaag-3'
CGCGATCACATGGTCCTGCTGGAGTTCGTGACCGCCGCCGGGATCACTCTCGGCATGGACGAGCTGTACA
AGTCCGGACTCAGATCTGGCAGCGGTGGAGGCAGCGCATCCGGCGGAAGCGGAAGCGGGGGAGCCGTCAA
TGTGTACTCCACATCTGTGACCAGTGAAAATCTGAGTCGCCATGATATGCTTGCATGGGTCAACGACTCC
CTGCACCTCAACTATACCAAGATAGAACAGCTTTGTTCAGGGGCAGCCTACTGCCAGTTCATGGACATGC
TCTTCCCCGGCTGTGTGCACTTGAGGAAAGTGAAGTTCCAGGCCAAACTAGAGCATGAATACATCCACAA
CTTCAAGGTGCTGCAAGCAGCTTTCAAGAAGATGGGTGTTGACAAAATCATTCCTGTAGAGAAATTAGTG
AAAGGAAAATTCCAAGATAATTTTGAGTTTATTCAGTGGTTTAAGAAATTCTTTGACGCAAACTATGATG
GAAAGGATTACAACCCTCTGCTGGCGCGGCAGGGCCAGGACGTAGCGCCACCTCCTAACCCAGGTGATCA
GATATTCAACAAATCCAAGAAACTCATTGGCACAGCAGTTCCACAGAGGACGTCCCCCACAGGCCCAAAA
AACATGCAGACCTCTGGCCGGCTGAGCAATGTGGCCCCCCCCTGCATTCTCCGGAAGAATCCTCCATCAG
CCCGAAATGGCGGCCATGAGACTGATGCCCAAATTCTTGAACTCAACCAACAGCTGGTGGACTTGAAGCT
GACAGTGGATGGGCTGGAGAAGGAACGTGACTTCTACTTCAGCAAACTTCGTGACATCGAGCTCATCTGC
CAGGAGCATGAA
