[The description below was written by a language model from this plasmid's Addgene catalogue record.]
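Description:
mCerulean3-EB3-C-20 is a mammalian expression plasmid built on the mCerulean3-C1 backbone (about 4.75 kb without insert), a C1-style fluorescent protein fusion vector. It is propagated in E. coli as a high-copy plasmid under kanamycin selection, and it carries a neomycin resistance marker so that transfected mammalian cells can be selected with G418. No feature table accompanies the record, so the origin of replication and the promoters driving the resistance marker are not stated. The use of an SV40 polyA reverse sequencing primer suggests that an SV40 polyadenylation signal lies downstream of the insert.

The payload is human EB3 (MAPRE3, microtubule-associated protein RP/EB family member 3), expressed from the CMV promoter for strong constitutive transcription in mammalian cells. mCerulean3, supplied by the backbone, is fused to the N terminus of EB3. The "C-20" in the name probably refers to this orientation and a 20-residue linker, but the record does not define it, and the cloning method is listed as unknown. mCerulean3 is a cyan fluorescent protein engineered for greater brightness and reduced reversible photoswitching compared with earlier Cerulean variants, with an excitation maximum of 433 nm and an emission maximum of 475 nm.

EB3 is a microtubule end-binding protein that accumulates at growing plus ends, so the fusion serves as a localization marker for these structures. The stated purpose is labelling of this end-binding protein, which fits live-cell fluorescence imaging of microtubule tips and their dynamics in the cyan channel, alone or alongside spectrally distinct reporters.
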