Addgene plasmid #55417: mCerulean3-EB3-C-20
Purpose: Localization: MT End Binding Protein, Excitation: 433, Emission: 475
Depositing lab: Michael Davidson. Depositing organization: Florida State University, Tallahassee. Publication: An improved cerulean fluorescent protein with enhanced brightness and reduced reversible photoswitching. Markwardt ML, Kremers GJ, Kraft CA, Ray K, Cranfill PJ, Wilson KA, Day RN, Wachter RM, Davidson MW, Rizzo MA. PLoS One. 2011 . 6(3):e17896. 10.1371/journal.pone.0017896 PubMed 21479270.
Backbone
  Vector backbone: mCerulean3-C1
  Backbone size w/o insert (bp): 4750
  Vector type: Mammalian Expression
  Selectable markers: Neomycin (select with G418)
Growth in bacteria
  Bacterial resistance: Kanamycin, 50 μg/mL
  Growth temperature: 37°C
  Growth strain: DH5alpha
  Copy number: High Copy
Gene/Insert
  Gene/Insert name: EB3 (alt name: NM_012326.2)
  Species: H. sapiens (human)
  Entrez Gene: MAPRE3 (a.k.a. EB3, EBF3, EBF3-S, RP3)
  Promoter: CMV
  Tag / fusion protein: mCerulean3 (N terminal on backbone)
  Cloning method: Unknown
  Sequencing primers: 5′ CMV-F; 3′ SV40pA-R
Terms and licenses: Academic/Nonprofit Terms; Industry Terms: Not Available to Industry
Depositor comments: . Excitation = 433; Emission = 475
How to cite: mCerulean3-EB3-C-20 was a gift from Michael Davidson (Addgene plasmid # 55417 ; http://n2t.net/addgene:55417 ; RRID:Addgene_55417)
